Addgene plasmid #29486: pJ136
Depositing lab: Jonathan Tait. Depositing organization: University of Washington. Publication: Essential role of B-helix calcium binding sites in annexin V-membrane binding. Jin M, Smith C, Hsieh HY, Gibson DF, Tait JF. J Biol Chem 2004; 279:40351-57. 10.1074/jbc.M405846200 PubMed 15280367.
Backbone
  Vector backbone: pETBlue 1
  Backbone manufacturer: Novagen
  Backbone size w/o insert (bp): 4457
  Vector type: Bacterial Expression
  Selectable markers: Chloramphenicol for pLacI
Growth in bacteria
  Bacterial resistance: Ampicillin, 100 μg/mL
  Growth temperature: 37°C
  Growth strain: DH5alpha
  Copy number: High Copy
Gene/Insert
  Gene/Insert name: annexin V-128 (alt names: Annexin A5-128; Annexin V)
  Species: H. sapiens (human)
  Insert size (bp): 980
  Mutation: Deletion of the initiator Met at position 1 of wild-type annexin V and a point mutation changing Cys 316 to Ser. Asp144Asn (aac), and Glu228Gln (cag)
  GenBank ID: NM_001154
  Entrez Gene: ANXA5 (a.k.a. ANX5, CPB-I, ENX2, HEL-S-7, PP4, RPRGL3, VAC-alph)
  Tag / fusion protein: (Met)-Ala-Gly-Gly-Cys-Gly-His (N terminal on insert)
  Cloning method: Restriction Enzyme; 5′ cloning site Eco RV (destroyed during cloning); 3′ cloning site Eco RV (destroyed during cloning)
  Sequencing primers: 5′ T7 promoter; 3′ pETBlueDOWN primer #70603-3
Terms and licenses: Academic/Nonprofit Terms; Industry Terms: Not Available to Industry
How to cite: pJ136 was a gift from Jonathan Tait (Addgene plasmid # 29486 ; http://n2t.net/addgene:29486 ; RRID:Addgene_29486)
