[The description below was written by a language model from this plasmid's Addgene catalogue record.]
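Description:
pJ136 is a bacterial expression plasmid built on the Novagen pETBlue-1 backbone (about 4.5 kb without insert) and carrying a roughly 980 bp human annexin V (ANXA5) coding sequence. It is a high-copy plasmid selected with ampicillin. The record also lists chloramphenicol in connection with pLacI, the separate helper plasmid that supplies lac repressor in the expression hosts used with this vector family, so that marker is not on pJ136 itself. The insert was placed into the EcoRV site, which was destroyed at both junctions. The record does not name the promoter explicitly, but a T7 promoter primer is listed for sequencing the 5′ end, consistent with the T7-driven transcription typical of pETBlue vectors.

The encoded protein, annexin V-128, is an engineered derivative in which the native initiator methionine is removed and replaced by a short N-terminal extension, (Met)-Ala-Gly-Gly-Cys-Gly-His. The single native cysteine is changed to serine (Cys316Ser), which leaves the cysteine in the added N-terminal tag as the only one in the protein. This particular construct also carries two substitutions of acidic residues, Asp144Asn and Glu228Gln. The associated publication concerns the role of B-helix calcium-binding sites in annexin V binding to membranes, so these changes most plausibly serve to disable specific calcium-binding sites, although the record does not state which sites they affect. The plasmid is suited to producing recombinant mutant annexin V in E. coli for comparison with other variants in calcium-dependent membrane-binding studies.
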