>Addgene plasmid #29486 | pJ136 | addgene partial sequence | sequence record 34911 | 29486 with rrnB-T1-term-Rev (5' GAAAGGCCCAGTCTTTCGAC 3')
ACTCTCGCATGGGGAGACCCCACACTACCATCGGCGCTACGGCGTTTCACTTCTGAGTTCGGCATGGGGT
CAGGTGGGACCACCGCGCTACTGCCGCCAGGCAAATTCTGTTTTATCAGCCTAGGCCCTTTCGTCTTCAA
GAATTATCATGTTTGACAGCTTATCATCGAATAGCTTTAATGCGGTAGTTTATCACAGTTAAATTGCTAA
CGCAGTCAGGAGTATTGATTATGACTATGATTACAACGCCCGGGCAGGAATTCGATTTAGTCATCTTCTC
CAGAGAGCAGCAGAAGAGCTTTCTTATAGTCCCCAGATGTATCTCCCTTAATCATGGAATAAAGAGAGGT
GGCAAAATTCTTCCTAAACTCCTTCCTGATGTTAAACAGATCAATCTCACTCCTGGAAACCATGACTCTG
ATGAGGGTATGATCATCTGTCCCAGCTCCCTTCATAGCATAATAGAGGGTCTCTGCAAGGTAGGCAGGTA
TACTTCGAATAGATTTCACAACAGCAAGGAGTAGTTGCTCTAAATTGCCAGAAGTCTGGCGGTCAATGGT
TTCCTCAATTTGAAATCCTGATATAGTCATGTACTTGTCAAACACCTTTCTCAAATGAGACACACTTCGT
GTTCCAAAGATGGTGATAAACTTTTCTTCATCTGTCCCCCATTTAAGTTCTCCAGCCTGAAATAAAGCCT
GAGCATCTTGTTCAACTTGAGCTTCATCAATTCCAGCATCAGGGTCTCTGTTA
