>Addgene plasmid #29486 | pJ136 | addgene partial sequence | sequence record 34912 | 29486 with M13puC-fwd
GAATATTTTGTTTACTTTAGAAGGAGATATAGATATGGCGGGTGGTTGTGGTCACGCACAGGTTCTCAGA
GGCACTGTGACTGACTTCCCTGGATTTGATGAGCGGGCTGATGCAGAAACTCTTCGGAAGGCTATGAAAG
GCTTGGGCACAGATGAGGAGAGCATCCTGACTCTGTTGACATCCCGAAGTAATGCTCAGCGCCAGGAAAT
CTCTGCAGCTTTTAAGACTCTGTTTGGCAGGGATCTTCTGGATGACCTGAAATCAGAACTAACTGGAAAA
TTTGAAAAATTAATTGTGGCTCTGATGAAACCCTCTCGGCTTTATGATGCTTATGAACTGAAACATGCCT
TGAAGGGAGCTGGAACAAATGAAAAAGTACTGACAGAAATTATTGCTTCAAGGACACCTGAAGAACTGAG
AGCCATCAAACAAGTTTATGAAGAAGAATATGGCTCAAGCCTGGAAGATGACGTGGTGGGGAACACTTCA
GGGTACTACCAGCGGATGTTGGTGGTTCTCCTTCAGGCTAACAGAGACCCTGATGCTGGAATTGATGAAG
CTCAAGTTGAACAAGATGCTCAGGCTTTATTTCAGGCTGGAGAACTTAAATGGGGGACAGATGAAGAAAA
GTTTATCACCATCTTTGGAACACGAAGTGTGTCTCATTTGAGAAAGGTGTTTGACAAGTACATGACTATA
TCAGGATTTCAAATTGAGGAAACCATTGACCGCCAGACTTCTGGCAATTTAGAGCAACTACTCCTTGCTG
TTGTGAAATCTATTCGAAGTATACCTGCCTACCTTGCAGAGACCCTCTATTATGCTATGAAGGGAGCTGG
GACAGATGATCATACCCTCATCAGAGTCATGGTTTCCAGGAGTGAGATTGATCTGTTTA
